Addgene plasmid #215069: NES-mAzGreen-Cyclin D1
Purpose: Expresses NES-mAzGreen-Cyclin D1 in mammalian cells from a retroviral vector.
Depositing lab: Michele Pagano. Depositing organization: NYU Grossman School of Medicine. Publication: CDK-independent role of D-type cyclins in regulating DNA mismatch repair. Rona G, Miwatani-Minter B, Zhang Q, Goldberg HV, Kerzhnerman MA, Howard JB, Simoneschi D, Lane E, Hobbs JW, Sassani E, Wang AA, Keegan S, Laverty DJ, Piett CG, Pongor LS, Xu ML, Andrade J, Thomas A, Sicinski P, Askenazi M, Ueberheide B, Fenyo D, Nagel ZD, Pagano M. Mol Cell. 2024 Feb 29:S1097-2765(24)00129-1. doi: 10.1016/j.molcel.2024.02.010. PubMed 38458201.
Backbone
  Vector backbone: pBABE
  Vector type: Mammalian Expression, Retroviral
  Selectable markers: Puromycin
Growth in bacteria
  Bacterial resistance: Ampicillin, 100 μg/mL
  Growth temperature: 37°C
  Growth strain: NEB Stable
  Copy number: High Copy
Gene/Insert
  Gene/Insert name: CCND1 (alt name: BCL1)
  Species: H. sapiens (human)
  Entrez Gene: CCND1 (a.k.a. BCL1, D11S287E, PRAD1, U21B31)
  Promoter: LTR
  Tag / fusion protein: NES-mAzGreen (N terminal on insert)
  Cloning method: Unknown
  Sequencing primers: 5′ pBABE 5'; 3′ pBABE 3'
Terms and licenses: Academic/Nonprofit Terms; Industry Terms: Not Available to Industry
How to cite: NES-mAzGreen-Cyclin D1 was a gift from Michele Pagano (Addgene plasmid # 215069 ; http://n2t.net/addgene:215069 ; RRID:Addgene_215069)
