[The description below was written by a language model from this plasmid's Addgene catalogue record and pLannotate feature annotations shown in this document.]
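Description:
NES-mAzGreen-Cyclin D1 is a 6.7 kb gammaretroviral expression plasmid built on the pBABE backbone for stable delivery of a fluorescently tagged human cyclin D1 into mammalian cells. In bacteria it is maintained through a high-copy ColE1/pUC-type origin and selected with ampicillin via the β-lactamase gene and its native promoter. The proviral portion is flanked by Moloney murine leukemia virus long terminal repeats and carries a Ψ packaging signal followed by a truncated gag segment lacking its start codon. Together these elements allow the transcript to be encapsidated efficiently when the plasmid is introduced into a packaging cell line that supplies the viral proteins in trans.

The payload is transcribed from the 5′ LTR. It consists of humanized monomeric Azami-Green joined through a short remnant of a multiple cloning site to the human CCND1 coding sequence. According to the catalogue entry, a nuclear export signal sits at the N terminus of the fusion, although the automated feature table does not annotate this short motif separately. The NES would be expected to bias the tagged cyclin toward the cytoplasm. Downstream, an SV40 enhancer/early promoter drives puromycin N-acetyltransferase, so transduced or transfected cells can be selected with puromycin. The annotation software also flags a short ΔU3-like LTR fragment adjacent to the full 3′ LTR and a small lacI remnant in the backbone, both of which appear to be incidental matches rather than functional parts.

The construct was deposited with a study on CDK-independent roles of D-type cyclins in DNA mismatch repair, consistent with use in examining how cyclin D1 localization affects its function.
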