Features (pLannotate 1.2.2; 14 found; start..end, strand, type, name):
      8..477     +  LTR            LTR: long terminal repeat from Moloney murine leukemia virus
    601..875     +  misc_feature   MESV Ψ (fragment): packaging signal of murine embryonic stem cell virus
    942..1358    +  CDS            gag (truncated): truncated Moloney murine leukemia virus (MMLV) gag gene lacking the start codon
   1445..2120    +  CDS            hmAzami-Green (fragment): humanized monomeric Azami-Green fluorescent protein mammalian codon-optimized
   2120..2154    +  misc_feature   MCS (fragment): multiple cloning site
   2159..3040    +  CDS            CCND1: CCND1_HUMAN - Also known as BCL1, PRAD1. Experimental evidence at protein level: Swiss-Prot protein existence level 1. Regulatory component of the cyclin D1-CDK4 (DC) complex that phosphorylates and inhibits members of the retinoblastoma (RB) protein family including RB1 and regulates the cell-cycle during G(1)/S transition. Phosphorylation of RB1 allows dissociation of the transcription factor E2F from the RB/E2F complex and the subsequent transcription of E2F target genes which are responsible for the progression through the G(1) phase. Hypophosphorylates RB1 in early G(1) phase. Cyclin D-CD
   3060..3389    +  promoter       SV40 promoter: SV40 enhancer and early promoter
   3399..3998    +  CDS            PuroR: puromycin N-acetyltransferase; pac from Streptomyces alboniger; confers resistance to puromycin
   4097..4218    +  LTR            3' LTR (ΔU3) (fragment): self-inactivating 3' long terminal repeat (LTR) from Moloney murine leukemia virus
   4219..4688    +  LTR            LTR: long terminal repeat from Moloney murine leukemia virus
   4754..4806    -  CDS            lacI (fragment): lac repressor; lacI; The lac repressor binds to the lac operator to inhibit transcription in E. coli. This inhibition can be relieved by adding lactose or isopropyl-β-D-thiogalactopyranoside (IPTG).
   4989..5577    -  rep_origin     ori: high-copy-number ColE1/pMB1/pBR322/pUC origin of replication
   5737..6597    -  CDS            AmpR: β-lactamase; bla; confers resistance to ampicillin, carbenicillin, and related antibiotics
   6598..6702    -  promoter       AmpR promoter: bla
>Addgene plasmid #215069 | NES-mAzGreen-Cyclin D1 | addgene full sequence | sequence record 428995 | Addgene NGS Result
CTGCAGCCTGAATATGGGCCAAACAGGATATCTGTGGTAAGCAGTTCCTGCCCCGGCTCAGGGCCAAGAA
CAGATGGAACAGCTGAATATGGGCCAAACAGGATATCTGTGGTAAGCAGTTCCTGCCCCGGCTCAGGGCC
AAGAACAGATGGTCCCCAGATGCGGTCCAGCCCTCAGCAGTTTCTAGAGAACCATCAGATGTTTCCAGGG
TGCCCCAAGGACCTGAAATGACCCTGTGCCTTATTTGAACTAACCAATCAGTTCGCTTCTCGCTTCTGTT
CGCGCGCTTCTGCTCCCCGAGCTCAATAAAAGAGCCCACAACCCCTCACTCGGGGCGCCAGTCCTCCGAT
TGACTGAGTCGCCCGGGTACCCGTGTATCCAATAAACCCTCTTGCAGTTGCATCCGACTTGTGGTCTCGC
TGTTCCTTGGGAGGGTCTCCTCTGAGTGATTGACTACCCGTCAGCGGGGGTCTTTCATTTGGGGGCTCGT
CCGGGATCGGGAGACCCCTGCCCAGGGACCACCGACCCACCACCGGGAGGCAAGCTGGCCAGCAACTTAT
CTGTGTCTGTCCGATTGTCTAGTGTCTATGACTGATTTTATGCGCCTGCGTCGGTACTAGTTAGCTAACT
AGCTCTGTATCTGGCGGACCCGTGGTGGAACTGACGAGTTCTGAACACCCGGCCGCAACCCTGGGAGACG
TCCCAGGGACTTTGGGGGCCGTTTTTGTGGCCCGACCTGAGGAAGGGAGTCGATGTGGAATCCGACCCCG
TCAGGATATGTGGTTCTGGTAGGAGACGAGAACCTAAAACAGTTCCCGCCTCCGTCTGAATTTTTGCTTT
CGGTTTGGAACCGAAGCCGCGCGTCTTGTCTGCTGCAGCGCTGCAGCATCGTTCTGTGTTGTCTCTGTCT
GACTGTGTTTCTGTATTTGTCTGAAAATTAGGGCCAGACTGTTACCACTCCCTTAAGTTTGACCTTAGGT
CACTGGAAAGATGTCGAGCGGATCGCTCACAACCAGTCGGTAGATGTCAAGAAGAGACGTTGGGTTACCT
TCTGCTCTGCAGAATGGCCAACCTTTAACGTCGGATGGCCGCGAGACGGCACCTTTAACCGAGACCTCAT
CACCCAGGTTAAGATCAAGGTCTTTTCACCTGGCCCGCATGGACACCCAGACCAGGTCCCCTACATCGTG
ACCTGGGAAGCCTTGGCTTTTGACCCCCCTCCCTGGGTCAAGCCCTTTGTACACCCTAAGCCTCCGCCTC
CTCTTCCTCCATCCGCCCCGTCTCTCCCCCTTGAACCTCCTCGTTCGACCCCGCCTCGATCCTCCCTTTA
TCCAGCCCTCACTCCTTCTCTAGGCGCCGGCCGGATCCCGCCACCATGGGAGCAGACATTGATGAACTTG
CGCTCAAATTCGCTGGACTTGATTTGGGACCGGCTAAGTCACCAGTGAGCGTGATCAAGCCCGAGATGAA
GATCAAGCTGTGCATGAGGGGCACCGTGAACGGCCACAACTTCGTGATCGAGGGCGAGGGCAAGGGCAAC
CCCTACGAGGGCACCCAGATCCTGGACCTGAACGTGACCGAGGGCGCCCCCCTGCCCTTCGCCTACGACA
TCCTGACCACCGTGTTCCAGTACGGCAACAGGGCCTTCACCAAGTACCCCGCCGACATCCAGGACTACTT
CAAGCAGACCTTCCCCGAGGGCTACCACTGGGAGAGGAGCATGACCTACGAGGACCAGGGCATCTGCACC
GCCACCAGCAACATCAGCATGAGGGGCGACTGCTTCTTCTACGACATCAGGTTCGACGGCACCAACTTCC
CCCCCAACGGCCCCGTGATGCAGAAGAAGACCCTGAAGTGGGAGCCCAGCACCGAGAAGATGTACGTGGA
GGACGGCGTGCTGAAGGGCGACGTGAACATGAGGCTGCTGCTGGAGGGCGGCGGCCACTACAGGTGCGAC
TTCAAGACCACCTACAAGGCCAAGAAGGAGGTGAGGCTGCCCGACGCCCACAAGATCGACCACAGGATCG
AGATCCTGAAGCACGACAAGGACTACAACAAGGTGAAGCTGTACGAGAACGCCGTGGCCAGGTACTCCAT
GCTGCCCAGCCAGGCCAAGTCCGGACTCAGATCTCGAGCTCAAGCTTCGAATTCACCAGAACACCAGCTC
CTGTGCTGCGAAGTGGAAACCATCCGCCGCGCGTACCCCGATGCCAACCTCCTCAACGACCGGGTGCTGC
GGGCCATGCTGAAGGCGGAGGAGACCTGCGCGCCCTCGGTGTCCTACTTCAAATGTGTGCAGAAGGAGGT
CCTGCCGTCCATGCGGAAGATCGTCGCCACCTGGATGCTGGAGGTCTGCGAGGAACAGAAGTGCGAGGAG
GAGGTCTTCCCGCTGGCCATGAACTACCTGGACCGCTTCCTGTCGCTGGAGCCCGTGAAAAAGAGCCGCC
TGCAGCTGCTGGGGGCCACTTGCATGTTCGTGGCCTCTAAGATGAAGGAGACCATCCCCCTGACGGCCGA
GAAGCTGTGCATCTACACCGACAACTCCATCCGGCCCGAGGAGCTGCTGCAAATGGAGCTGCTCCTGGTG
AACAAGCTCAAGTGGAACCTGGCCGCAATGACCCCGCACGATTTCATTGAACACTTCCTCTCCAAAATGC
CAGAGGCGGAGGAGAACAAACAGATCATCCGCAAACACGCGCAGACCTTCGTTGCCCTCTGTGCCACAGA
TGTGAAGTTCATTTCCAATCCGCCCTCCATGGTGGCAGCGGGGAGCGTGGTGGCCGCAGTGCAAGGCCTG
AACCTGAGGAGCCCCAACAACTTCCTGTCCTACTACCGCCTCACACGCTTCCTCTCCAGAGTGATCAAGT
GTGACCCAGACTGCCTCCGGGCCTGCCAGGAGCAGATCGAAGCCCTGCTGGAGTCAAGCCTGCGCCAGGC
CCAGCAGAACATGGACCCCAAGGCCGCCGAGGAGGAGGAAGAGGAGGAGGAGGAGGTGGACCTGGCTTGC
ACACCCACCGACGTGCGGGACGTGGACATCTGAGTCGACCCTGTGGAATGTGTGTCAGTTAGGGTGTGGA
AAGTCCCCAGGCTCCCCAGCAGGCAGAAGTATGCAAAGCATGCATCTCAATTAGTCAGCAACCAGGTGTG
GAAAGTCCCCAGGCTCCCCAGCAGGCAGAAGTATGCAAAGCATGCATCTCAATTAGTCAGCAACCATAGT
CCCGCCCCTAACTCCGCCCATCCCGCCCCTAACTCCGCCCAGTTCCGCCCATTCTCCGCCCCATGGCTGA
CTAATTTTTTTTATTTATGCAGAGGCCGAGGCCGCCTCGGCCTCTGAGCTATTCCAGAAGTAGTGAGGAG
GCTTTTTTGGAGGCCTAGGCTTTTGCAAAAAGCTTACCATGACCGAGTACAAGCCCACGGTGCGCCTCGC
CACCCGCGACGACGTCCCCAGGGCCGTACGCACCCTCGCCGCCGCGTTCGCCGACTACCCCGCCACGCGC
CACACCGTCGATCCGGACCGCCACATCGAGCGGGTCACCGAGCTGCAAGAACTCTTCCTCACGCGCGTCG
GGCTCGACATCGGCAAGGTGTGGGTCGCGGACGACGGCGCCGCGGTGGCGGTCTGGACCACGCCGGAGAG
CGTCGAAGCGGGGGCGGTGTTCGCCGAGATCGGCCCGCGCATGGCCGAGTTGAGCGGTTCCCGGCTGGCC
GCGCAGCAACAGATGGAAGGCCTCCTGGCGCCGCACCGGCCCAAGGAGCCCGCGTGGTTCCTGGCCACCG
TCGGCGTCTCGCCCGACCACCAGGGCAAGGGTCTGGGCAGCGCCGTCGTGCTCCCCGGAGTGGAGGCGGC
CGAGCGCGCCGGGGTGCCCGCCTTCCTGGAGACCTCCGCGCCCCGCAACCTCCCCTTCTACGAGCGGCTC
GGCTTCACCGTCACCGCCGACGTCGAGGTGCCCGAAGGACCGCGCACCTGGTGCATGACCCGCAAGCCCG
GTGCCTGACGCCCGCCCCACGACCCGCAGCGCCCGACCGAAAGGAGCGCACGACCCCATGCATCGATAAA
ATAAAAGATTTTATTTAGTCTCCAGAAAAAGGGGGGAATGAAAGACCCCACCTGTAGGTTTGGCAAGCTA
GCTTAAGTAACGCCATTTTGCAAGGCATGGAAAAATACATAACTGAGAATAGAGAAGTTCAGATCAAGGT
CAGGAACAGATGGAACAGCTGAATATGGGCCAAACAGGATATCTGTGGTAAGCAGTTCCTGCCCCGGCTC
AGGGCCAAGAACAGATGGAACAGCTGAATATGGGCCAAACAGGATATCTGTGGTAAGCAGTTCCTGCCCC
GGCTCAGGGCCAAGAACAGATGGTCCCCAGATGCGGTCCAGCCCTCAGCAGTTTCTAGAGAACCATCAGA
TGTTTCCAGGGTGCCCCAAGGACCTGAAATGACCCTGTGCCTTATTTGAACTAACCAATCAGTTCGCTTC
TCGCTTCTGTTCGCGCGCTTCTGCTCCCCGAGCTCAATAAAAGAGCCCACAACCCCTCACTCGGGGCGCC
AGTCCTCCGATTGACTGAGTCGCCCGGGTACCCGTGTATCCAATAAACCCTCTTGCAGTTGCATCCGACT
TGTGGTCTCGCTGTTCCTTGGGAGGGTCTCCTCTGAGTGATTGACTACCCGTCAGCGGGGGTCTTTCACA
TGCAGCATGTATCAAAATTAATTTGGTTTTTTTTCTTAAGTATTTACATTAAATGGCCATAGTTGCATTA
ATGAATCGGCCAACGCGCGGGGAGAGGCGGTTTGCGTATTGGGCGCTCTTCCGCTTCCTCGCTCACTGAC
TCGCTGCGCTCGGTCGTTCGGCTGCGGCGAGCGGTATCAGCTCACTCAAAGGCGGTAATACGGTTATCCA
CAGAATCAGGGGATAACGCAGGAAAGAACATGTGAGCAAAAGGCCAGCAAAAGGCCAGGAACCGTAAAAA
GGCCGCGTTGCTGGCGTTTTTCCATAGGCTCCGCCCCCCTGACGAGCATCACAAAAATCGACGCTCAAGT
CAGAGGTGGCGAAACCCGACAGGACTATAAAGATACCAGGCGTTTCCCCCTGGAAGCTCCCTCGTGCGCT
CTCCTGTTCCGACCCTGCCGCTTACCGGATACCTGTCCGCCTTTCTCCCTTCGGGAAGCGTGGCGCTTTC
TCATAGCTCACGCTGTAGGTATCTCAGTTCGGTGTAGGTCGTTCGCTCCAAGCTGGGCTGTGTGCACGAA
CCCCCCGTTCAGCCCGACCGCTGCGCCTTATCCGGTAACTATCGTCTTGAGTCCAACCCGGTAAGACACG
ACTTATCGCCACTGGCAGCAGCCACTGGTAACAGGATTAGCAGAGCGAGGTATGTAGGCGGTGCTACAGA
GTTCTTGAAGTGGTGGCCTAACTACGGCTACACTAGAAGAACAGTATTTGGTATCTGCGCTCTGCTGAAG
CCAGTTACCTTCGGAAAAAGAGTTGGTAGCTCTTGATCCGGCAAACAAACCACCGCTGGTAGCGGTGGTT
TTTTTGTTTGCAAGCAGCAGATTACGCGCAGAAAAAAAGGATCTCAAGAAGATCCTTTGATCTTTTCTAC
GGGGTCTGACGCTCAGTGGAACGAAAACTCACGTTAAGGGATTTTGGTCATGAGATTATCAAAAAGGATC
TTCACCTAGATCCTTTTGCGGCCGCAAATCAATCTAAAGTATATATGAGTAAACTTGGTCTGACAGTTAC
CAATGCTTAATCAGTGAGGCACCTATCTCAGCGATCTGTCTATTTCGTTCATCCATAGTTGCCTGACTCC
CCGTCGTGTAGATAACTACGATACGGGAGGGCTTACCATCTGGCCCCAGTGCTGCAATGATACCGCGAGA
CCCACGCTCACCGGCTCCAGATTTATCAGCAATAAACCAGCCAGCCGGAAGGGCCGAGCGCAGAAGTGGT
CCTGCAACTTTATCCGCCTCCATCCAGTCTATTAATTGTTGCCGGGAAGCTAGAGTAAGTAGTTCGCCAG
TTAATAGTTTGCGCAACGTTGTTGCCATTGCTACAGGCATCGTGGTGTCACGCTCGTCGTTTGGTATGGC
TTCATTCAGCTCCGGTTCCCAACGATCAAGGCGAGTTACATGATCCCCCATGTTGTGCAAAAAAGCGGTT
AGCTCCTTCGGTCCTCCGATCGTTGTCAGAAGTAAGTTGGCCGCAGTGTTATCACTCATGGTTATGGCAG
CACTGCATAATTCTCTTACTGTCATGCCATCCGTAAGATGCTTTTCTGTGACTGGTGAGTACTCAACCAA
GTCATTCTGAGAATAGTGTATGCGGCGACCGAGTTGCTCTTGCCCGGCGTCAATACGGGATAATACCGCG
CCACATAGCAGAACTTTAAAAGTGCTCATCATTGGAAAACGTTCTTCGGGGCGAAAACTCTCAAGGATCT
TACCGCTGTTGAGATCCAGTTCGATGTAACCCACTCGTGCACCCAACTGATCTTCAGCATCTTTTACTTT
CACCAGCGTTTCTGGGTGAGCAAAAACAGGAAGGCAAAATGCCGCAAAAAAGGGAATAAGGGCGACACGG
AAATGTTGAATACTCATACTCTTCCTTTTTCAATATTATTGAAGCATTTATCAGGGTTATTGTCTCATGA
GCGGATACATATTTGAATGTATTTAGAAAAATAAACAAATAGGGGTTCCGCGCACATTTCCCCGAAAAGT
GCCAC
